>Addgene plasmid #31518 | MDH1-miR-324SM-PGK-GFP-Blast | depositor partial sequence | sequence record 14438 | Author sequence
GTCTTTGGATTTGGGAATCTTATAAGTTCTGTATGAGACCACTCGAGAGGGGTGGGTTAAAAGTCGTGTT
TGGTGCATCTGGGCAGCATTTAGCAGAGCAGCACCACCCTCCAGAAGAGAACTGACTATGCCTCCTCCGT
CGTCCTAGGGCATTGGTGTAAAGCTGGAGACCCACTGCCCCAGGCCTACGTGGGGGTTGTAGTCTGACCC
AACTGTGAAGAAAGCCATAGGGCTCCAGGGAAGGGGCCCAGGAGGCCCTTACCTCAGTCACATACTGCAG
AATAGCCATCCGAGCCAGCTTTTCCTGGATCACCCCAAAGTTGTGAATTTTGTCCCCAAACTGGGTAGAA
TTCTTGCCAAACCTACAGGTGGGGTCTTTCATTCCCCCCTTTTTCTGGAGACTAAATAAAATCTTTTATT
TTATCGATAAGCTTGGCTGCAGGTCGACGCGGCCGCAATTCTTAATTAAGTTAACTCATTAATTTCGGGT
ATATTTGAGTGGAATGAGTTCTTCAATCGTAGTTTTGACTAACTTGCCATTCATTTCTATTAACACAAAA
CAATCTGGTGCATAGTCTGAAATCAACTCCCTACACATACCACAAGGACTTACCACTCGAATACTTCTAT
CTACTTCGTCAGAATAAGGGTGTCTAACAGCTACAATCGTGTCAAAATCCTTTTGTCCATTCGAAACTGC
ACTACCAATCGCAATGGCTTCTGCACAAACAGTTACTCGTCCTATATACGCTTCAATATGTACTGCCGAA
ATGATTTCTCCTGTTTTCGTACGAATTGCCGCTCCCACATGATGTTTATTATCCTCATAAAGCATTGTAA
TCTTCTCTGTCGCTACTTCTACTAATTCTAGATCCTGTTGAGAAATGTTAAATGTTTTCATGGTATTATC
ATCGTGTTTTTCAAANNAAAACCACGTCCCCGTGGTTCGGGGGGGCCTANACGTTTTTTAACCTCNACTA
AACACATGTAAAGCATGTGCNCCNNAGNCCCCAGATCAGATCCCATACNANGGGG
