>Addgene plasmid #31518 | MDH1-miR-324SM-PGK-GFP-Blast | addgene partial sequence | sequence record 36489 | EGFP-C 5'-CATGGTCCTGCTGGAGTTCGTG-3'
NCTGGCNGGNGAGCTGTACAGTAATGAGGATCACCGGGCAATTGAAGATCTAGTCGACCAATTCCGGTTA
TTTTCCACCATATTGCCGTCTTTTGGCAATGTGAGGGCCCGGAAACCTGGCCCTGTCTTCTTGACGAGCA
TTCCTAGGGGTCTTTCCCCTCTCGCCAAAGGAATGCAAGGTCTGTTGAATGTCGTGAAGGAAGCAGTTCC
TCTGGAAGCTTCTTGAAGACAAACAACGTCTGTAGCGACCCTTTGCAGGCAGCGGAACCCCCCACCTGGC
GACAGGTGCCTCTGCGGCCAAAAGCCACGTGTATAAGATACACCTGCAAAGGCGGCACAACCCCAGTGCC
ACGTTGTGAGTTGGATAGTTGTGGAAAGAGTCAAATGGCTCTCCTCAAGCGTATTCAACAAGGGGCTGAA
GGATGCCCAGAAGGTACCCCATTGTATGGGATCTGATCTGGGGCCTCGGTGCACATGCTTTACATGTGTT
TAGTCGAGGTTAAAAAACGTCTAGGCCCCCCGAACCACGGGGACGTGGTTTTCCTTTGAAAAACACGATG
ATAATACCATGAAAACATTTAACATTTCTCAACAGGATCTAGAATTAGTAGAAGTAGCGACAGAGAAGAT
TACAATGCTTTATGAGGATAATAAACATCATGTGGGAGCGGCAATTCGTACGAAAACAGGAGAAATCATT
TCGGCAGTACATATTGAAGCGTATATAGGACGAGTAACTGTTTGTGCAGAAGCCATTGCGATTGGTAGTG
CAGTTTCGAATGGACAAAAGGATTTTGACACGATTGTAGCTGTTAGACACCCTTATTCTGACGAAGTAGA
TAGAAGTATTCGAGTGGTAAGTCCTTGTGGTATGTGTAGGGAGTTGATTTCAGACTATGCACCAGATTGT
TTTGTGTTAATAGAAATGAATGGCAGTANCAATCATGAATCTCTCANCCATA
