>Addgene plasmid #31518 | MDH1-miR-324SM-PGK-GFP-Blast | addgene partial sequence | sequence record 37627 | H1 5'-tcgctatgtgttctgggaaa-3'
GGATGGGAATCTTATAAGTTCTGTATGAGACCACTCGAGAGGGGTGGGTTAAAAGTCGTGTTTGGTGCAT
CTGGGCAGCATTTAGCAGAGCAGCACCACCCTCCAGAAGAGAACTGACTATGCCTCCTCCGTCGTCCTAG
GGCATTGGTGTAAAGCTGGAGACCCACTGCCCCAGGCCTACGTGGGGGTTGTAGTCTGACCCAACTGTGA
AGAAAGCCATAGGGCTCCAGGGAAGGGGCCCAGGAGGCCCTTACCTCAGTCACATACTGCAGAATAGCCA
TCCGAGCCAGCTTTTCCTGGATCACCCCAAAGTTGTGAATTTTGTCCCCAAACTGGGTAGAATTCTTGCC
AAACCTACAGGTGGGGTCTTTCATTCCCCCCTTTTTCTGGAGACTAAATAAAATCTTTTATTTTATCGAT
AAGCTTGGCTGCAGGTCGACGCGGCCGCAATTCTTAATTAAGTTAACTCATTAATTTCGGGTATATTTGA
GTGGAATGAGTTCTTCAATCGTAGTTTTGACTAACTTGCCATTCATTTCTATTAACACAAAACAATCTGG
TGCATAGTCTGAAATCAACTCCCTACACATACCACAAGGACTTACCACTCGAATACTTCTATCTACTTCG
TCAGAATAAGGGTGTCTAACAGCTACAATCGTGTCAAAATCCTTTTGTCCATTCGAAACTGCACTACCAA
TCGCAATGGCTTCTGCACAAACAGTTACTCGTCCTATATACGCTTCAATATGTACTGCCGAAATGATTTC
TCCTGTTTTCGTACGAATTGCCGCTCCCACATGATGTTTATTATCCTCATAAAGCATTGTAATCT
