[The description below was written by a language model from this plasmid's Addgene catalogue record.]
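Description:
MDH1-miR-324SM-PGK-GFP-Blast is a retroviral mammalian expression plasmid built on the MSCV (murine stem cell virus) backbone. It is propagated in E. coli under ampicillin selection; the record lists its copy number as unknown and provides no feature table, so the bacterial origin and the exact layout of the viral elements are not documented here. As an MSCV-type vector, it would be expected to be packaged into retroviral particles and integrated stably into the genome of dividing target cells. Transduced cells can be selected with blasticidin.

The insert is mouse miR-324 (Mir324) carrying a seed mutation, described in the record as a seed mutant control. Altering the seed region of a microRNA disrupts the short stretch that mainly determines target recognition. This construct is therefore presumably meant to be used alongside a wild-type miR-324 expression vector, to separate sequence-specific effects from nonspecific consequences of transduction or small-RNA overexpression. The promoter driving the microRNA is not stated explicitly. However, the "H1" in the plasmid name and the use of an H1 sequencing primer suggest the RNA polymerase III H1 promoter, which is commonly used for small RNA expression. The name also indicates a separate PGK promoter cassette expressing GFP together with blasticidin resistance. The record lists GFP under the tag/fusion field, but does not specify how GFP and the blasticidin marker are linked. GFP allows transduced cells to be tracked or sorted. The associated publication concerns microRNA programs in normal and aberrant stem and progenitor cells, which is consistent with using the construct as a negative control in functional microRNA studies in such populations.
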