Addgene plasmid #31518: MDH1-miR-324SM-PGK-GFP-Blast
Depositing lab: Chang-Zheng Chen. Depositing organization: Stanford University. Publication: MicroRNA programs in normal and aberrant stem and progenitor cells. Arnold CP, Tan R, Zhou B, Yue SB, Schaffert S, Biggs JR, Doyonnas R, Lo MC, Perry JM, Renault VM, Sacco A, Somervaille T, Viatour P, Brunet A, Cleary ML, Li L, Sage J, Zhang DE, Blau HM, Chen C, Chen CZ. Genome Res. 2011 May . 21(5):798-810. 10.1101/gr.111385.110 PubMed 21451113.
Backbone
  Vector backbone: MSCV
  Vector type: Mammalian Expression, Retroviral
  Selectable markers: Blasticidin
Growth in bacteria
  Bacterial resistance: Ampicillin, 100 μg/mL
  Growth temperature: 37°C
  Growth strain: DH5alpha
  Copy number: Unknown
Gene/Insert
  Gene/Insert name: miR-324 (alt name: miR324)
  Species: M. musculus (mouse)
  Mutation: seed mutant control
  Entrez Gene: Mir324 (a.k.a. Mirn324, mir-324, mmu-mir-324)
  Tag / fusion protein: GFP
  Cloning method: Restriction Enzyme
  Sequencing primers: 5′ H1
Terms and licenses: Academic/Nonprofit Terms; Industry Terms: Not Available to Industry
How to cite: MDH1-miR-324SM-PGK-GFP-Blast was a gift from Chang-Zheng Chen (Addgene plasmid # 31518 ; http://n2t.net/addgene:31518 ; RRID:Addgene_31518)
